>Addgene plasmid #35917 | pcDNA-Wnt8B | addgene partial sequence | sequence record 50908 | TK-pA-R 5'-ttgtctccttccgtgtttca-3'
CTCATTACTAACCGGTACGCGTAGAATCGAGACCGAGGAGAGGGTTAGGGATAGGCTTACCTTCGAACCG
CGGGCCCTCTAGATCAACCACTTTGTACAAGAAAGCTGGGTCGGCGCGCCCACCCTTCAGAATTCAGGGT
TTTCTCCCGGGTTTGTGCGCAGCGCCCCCCCGCGGCCGCTCTGCGCGGCTACAGAAGTACTTGGTGACCC
TCCGGCGGCACTGCTCGCAGCGGACTGCGCAGCACCAGTGGAACTTGCAGTTGCAGCTGGACACGGTCTC
GGCCCGGCGCTCCTCCACCGCCAGCCCGCAGTCCCCGCAGAGCCGGCGGCAGCTGCGGCGTTCCCAGCGA
CCCAGGGCCCGCCCGCGCCTTAGGCACTCTCGGCCTTCGGTGCCCAGCAGCCCTAGCGTTTTGTTCTCCA
GGCAGTAGTCCGGGGAGTCCTCCAGGTGCACCAGCTCCCGGGTAGAGATGGAGCGAAAGGTGTCGGCGAT
GGCGCCGCGGCCGGCCGCGCTGTTGCCAGCACCCTGCAGCAGGTCCACCTTGAGTGCTGCGTGGTACTTC
TCCTTCAGGTGCGCGCCCACCTCGCGGAACTCGGGCAGCTGCAGCCAACAGGTCTGCGTGGTGCAGCTGC
CAGACACGCCGTGGCACTTGCACGTGCGTTTCATGGTGCCCTTCACCGCCTTGCGGCCAGCCTCGTTGTT
GTGCAGGTTCATGGCTGCCCGTGCATCCTGTCCTGTTTCCAGGGCATCGACAAACTGCTTGGAAATCGCC
TCTCCGAAGCCCACATTGTCACTGCAGCCTCCCCACAGCCAGCCTTGTCCCCCCAGTTGCCCGTTGCGGG
AGTCATCACAGCCACAGTTATCAAAATCTCCAAGGCTGCAGTTTCTAGTCAGGGTGT
