[The description below was written by a language model from this plasmid's Addgene catalogue record.]
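Description:
pcDNA-Wnt8B is a mammalian expression plasmid carrying the human WNT8B coding sequence (an insert of about 1.06 kb, recorded as unmutated) in the pcDNA3.2/V5-DEST backbone from Invitrogen. Transcription of the insert is driven by the CMV promoter, a strong constitutive viral promoter widely used for high-level expression in transfected mammalian cells. In bacteria the plasmid is maintained as a high-copy construct under ampicillin selection. The backbone is a Gateway destination vector, although the record lists the cloning method as restriction enzyme. The listed sequencing primers (a T7 forward primer and a V5 reverse primer) indicate that the insert lies between a T7 promoter site and the V5 epitope region of the backbone. The record does not list any tag on the insert, so whether Wnt8B is expressed untagged or fused in frame to V5 cannot be determined from the information given. No feature table is provided, so other backbone elements, such as a mammalian selection marker or polyadenylation signal, are not documented here.

The construct belongs to a uniform set of human Wnt expression plasmids, in which each Wnt ligand is placed in the same vector context so that the family members can be compared directly. According to the associated publication title, this library was used to examine the secretory pathway shared by Wnt proteins and their distinct signalling activities. pcDNA-Wnt8B is therefore suited to transient or stable overexpression of Wnt8B in cultured mammalian cells, for example to study its secretion or to test its downstream Wnt signalling output alongside other ligands from the same collection.
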