Addgene plasmid #35917: pcDNA-Wnt8B
Depositing lab: Marian Waterman. Depositing organization: University of California, Irvine. Publication: A uniform human Wnt expression library reveals a shared secretory pathway and unique signaling activities. Najdi R, Proffitt K, Sprowl S, Kaur S, Yu J, Covey TM, Virshup DM, Waterman ML. Differentiation. 2012 Sep;84(2):203-13. doi: 10.1016/j.diff.2012.06.004. Epub 2012 Jul 9. PubMed 22784633.
Backbone
  Vector backbone: pcDNA3.2/V5-DEST
  Backbone manufacturer: Invitrogen
  Backbone size w/o insert (bp): 7711
  Vector type: Mammalian Expression
Growth in bacteria
  Bacterial resistance: Ampicillin, 100 μg/mL
  Growth temperature: 37°C
  Growth strain: DH5alpha
  Copy number: High Copy
Gene/Insert
  Gene/Insert name: Wnt8B (alt name: Wnt8B)
  Species: H. sapiens (human)
  Insert size (bp): 1062
  Mutation: None
  Entrez Gene: WNT8B
  Promoter: CMV
  Cloning method: Restriction Enzyme
  Sequencing primers: 5′ T7-FWD; 3′ V5-Reverse
Terms and licenses: Academic/Nonprofit Terms; Industry Terms: Not Available to Industry
How to cite: pcDNA-Wnt8B was a gift from Marian Waterman (Addgene plasmid # 35917 ; http://n2t.net/addgene:35917 ; RRID:Addgene_35917)
