LOCUS       Exported 6594 bp ds-DNA circular SYN 12-MAY-2021
DEFINITION  synthetic circular DNA
ACCESSION   .
VERSION     .
KEYWORDS    pcDNA-Wnt8B
SOURCE      synthetic DNA construct
  ORGANISM  synthetic DNA construct
REFERENCE   1 (bases 1 to 6594)
  AUTHORS   Najdi R, Proffitt K, Sprowl S, Kaur S, Yu J, Covey TM, Virshup DM,
            Waterman ML
  TITLE     A uniform human Wnt expression library reveals a shared secretory
            pathway and unique signaling activities.
  JOURNAL   Differentiation. 2012 Sep;84(2):203-13. doi:
            10.1016/j.diff.2012.06.004. Epub 2012 Jul 9.
  PUBMED    22784633
REFERENCE   2 (bases 1 to 6594)
  AUTHORS   .
  TITLE     Direct Submission
  JOURNAL   Exported May 12, 2021 from SnapGene Server 1.1.58
            http://www.snapgene.com
FEATURES             Location/Qualifiers
     source          1..6594
                     /organism="synthetic DNA construct"
                     /mol_type="other DNA"
     primer_bind     complement(44..63)
                     /label=pRS-marker
                     /note="pRS vectors, use to sequence yeast selectable
                     marker"
     enhancer        235..614
                     /label=CMV enhancer
                     /note="human cytomegalovirus immediate early enhancer"
     promoter        615..818
                     /label=CMV promoter
                     /note="human cytomegalovirus (CMV) immediate early
                     promoter"
     primer_bind     769..789
                     /label=CMV-F
                     /note="Human CMV immediate early promoter, forward primer"
     primer_bind     863..882
                     /label=T7
                     /note="T7 promoter, forward primer"
     promoter        863..881
                     /label=T7 promoter
                     /note="promoter for bacteriophage T7 RNA polymerase"
     protein_bind    911..935
                     /gene="mutant version of attB"
                     /label=attB1
                     /bound_moiety="BP Clonase(TM)"
                     /note="recombination site for the Gateway(R) BP reaction"
     protein_bind    complement(2034..2058)
                     /gene="mutant version of attB"
                     /label=attB2
                     /bound_moiety="BP Clonase(TM)"
                     /note="recombination site for the Gateway(R) BP reaction"
     CDS             2084..2125
                     /codon_start=1
                     /product="epitope tag from simian virus 5"
                     /label=V5 tag
                     /translation="GKPIPNPLLGLDST"
     primer_bind     complement(2165..2184)
                     /label=TK-pA-R
                     /note="Thymidine kinase polyA, reverse primer"
     polyA_signal    2209..2257
                     /label=HSV TK poly(A) signal
                     /note="herpes simplex virus thymidine kinase
                     polyadenylation signal (Cole and Stacy, 1985)"
     rep_origin      2459..2887
                     /direction=RIGHT
                     /label=f1 ori
                     /note="f1 bacteriophage origin of replication; arrow
                     indicates direction of (+) strand synthesis"
     primer_bind     complement(2546..2565)
                     /label=F1ori-R
                     /note="F1 origin, reverse primer"
     primer_bind     2756..2777
                     /label=F1ori-F
                     /note="F1 origin, forward primer"
     primer_bind     complement(2896..2916)
                     /label=pBABE 3'
                     /note="SV40 enhancer, reverse primer for pBABE vectors"
     promoter        2901..3230
                     /label=SV40 promoter
                     /note="SV40 enhancer and early promoter"
     rep_origin      3081..3216
                     /label=SV40 ori
                     /note="SV40 origin of replication"
     primer_bind     3143..3162
                     /label=SV40pro-F
                     /note="SV40 promoter/origin, forward primer"
     CDS             3297..4091
                     /codon_start=1
                     /gene="aph(3')-II (or nptII)"
                     /product="aminoglycoside phosphotransferase from Tn5"
                     /label=NeoR/KanR
                     /note="confers resistance to neomycin, kanamycin, and G418
                     (Geneticin(R))"
                     /translation="MIEQDGLHAGSPAAWVERLFGYDWAQQTIGCSDAAVFRLSAQGRP
                     VLFVKTDLSGALNELQDEAARLSWLATTGVPCAAVLDVVTEAGRDWLLLGEVPGQDLLS
                     SHLAPAEKVSIMADAMRRLHTLDPATCPFDHQAKHRIERARTRMEAGLVDQDDLDEEHQ
                     GLAPAELFARLKARMPDGEDLVVTHGDACLPNIMVENGRFSGFIDCGRLGVADRYQDIA
                     LATRDIAEELGGEWADRFLVLYGIAAPDSQRIAFYRLLDEFF"
     primer_bind     complement(3351..3370)
                     /label=Neo-R
                     /note="Neomycin resistance gene, reverse primer"
     primer_bind     3961..3980
                     /label=Neo-F
                     /note="Neomycin resistance gene, forward primer"
     polyA_signal    4267..4388
                     /label=SV40 poly(A) signal
                     /note="SV40 polyadenylation signal"
     primer_bind     complement(4304..4323)
                     /label=SV40pA-R
                     /note="SV40 polyA, reverse primer"
     primer_bind     4358..4377
                     /label=EBV-rev
                     /note="SV40 polyA terminator, reverse primer"
     primer_bind     complement(4437..4453)
                     /label=M13 rev
                     /note="common sequencing primer, one of multiple similar
                     variants"
     primer_bind     complement(4437..4453)
                     /label=M13 Reverse
                     /note="In lacZ gene. Also called M13-rev"
     primer_bind     complement(4450..4472)
                     /label=M13/pUC Reverse
                     /note="In lacZ gene"
     protein_bind    4461..4477
                     /label=lac operator
                     /bound_moiety="lac repressor encoded by lacI"
                     /note="The lac repressor binds to the lac operator to
                     inhibit transcription in E. coli. This inhibition can be
                     relieved by adding lactose or
                     isopropyl-beta-D-thiogalactopyranoside (IPTG)."
     promoter        complement(4485..4515)
                     /label=lac promoter
                     /note="promoter for the E. coli lac operon"
     protein_bind    4530..4551
                     /label=CAP binding site
                     /bound_moiety="E. coli catabolite activator protein"
                     /note="CAP binding activates transcription in the presence
                     of cAMP."
     primer_bind     complement(4668..4685)
                     /label=L4440
                     /note="L4440 vector, forward primer"
     rep_origin      complement(4839..5427)
                     /direction=LEFT
                     /label=ori
                     /note="high-copy-number ColE1/pMB1/pBR322/pUC origin of
                     replication"
     primer_bind     complement(4919..4938)
                     /label=pBR322ori-F
                     /note="pBR322 origin, forward primer"
     CDS             complement(5598..6458)
                     /codon_start=1
                     /gene="bla"
                     /product="beta-lactamase"
                     /label=AmpR
                     /note="confers resistance to ampicillin, carbenicillin, and
                     related antibiotics"
                     /translation="MSIQHFRVALIPFFAAFCLPVFAHPETLVKVKDAEDQLGARVGYI
                     ELDLNSGKILESFRPEERFPMMSTFKVLLCGAVLSRIDAGQEQLGRRIHYSQNDLVEYS
                     PVTEKHLTDGMTVRELCSAAITMSDNTAANLLLTTIGGPKELTAFLHNMGDHVTRLDRW
                     EPELNEAIPNDERDTTMPVAMATTLRKLLTGELLTLASRQQLIDWMEADKVAGPLLRSA
                     LPAGWFIADKSGAGERGSRGIIAALGPDGKPSRIVVIYTTGSQATMDERNRQIAEIGAS
                     LIKHW"
     primer_bind     6221..6240
                     /label=Amp-R
                     /note="Ampicillin resistance gene, reverse primer"
     promoter        complement(6459..6563)
                     /gene="bla"
                     /label=AmpR promoter
ORIGIN
        1 gacggatcgg gagatctccc gatcccctat ggtcgactct cagtacaatc tgctctgatg
       61 ccgcatagtt aagccagtat ctgctccctg cttgtgtgtt ggaggtcgct gagtagtgcg
      121 cgagcaaaat ttaagctaca acaaggcaag gcttgaccga caattgcatg aagaatctgc
      181 ttagggttag gcgttttgcg ctgcttcgcg atgtacgggc cagatatacg cgttgacatt
      241 gattattgac tagttattaa tagtaatcaa ttacggggtc attagttcat agcccatata
      301 tggagttccg cgttacataa cttacggtaa atggcccgcc tggctgaccg cccaacgacc
      361 cccgcccatt gacgtcaata atgacgtatg ttcccatagt aacgccaata gggactttcc
      421 attgacgtca atgggtggac tatttacggt aaactgccca cttggcagta catcaagtgt
      481 atcatatgcc aagtacgccc cctattgacg tcaatgacgg taaatggccc gcctggcatt
      541 atgcccagta catgacctta tgggactttc ctacttggca gtacatctac gtattagtca
      601 tcgctattac catggtgatg cggttttggc agtacatcaa tgggcgtgga tagcggtttg
      661 actcacgggg atttccaagt ctccacccca ttgacgtcaa tgggagtttg ttttggcacc
      721 aaaatcaacg ggactttcca aaatgtcgta acaactccgc cccattgacg caaatgggcg
      781 gtaggcgtgt acggtgggag gtctatataa gcagagctct ctggctaact agagaaccca
      841 ctgcttactg gcttatcgaa attaatacga ctcactatag ggagacccaa gctggctagt
      901 taagctatca acaagtttgt acaaaaaagc aggctccgcg gccgccccct tcaccatgtt
      961 tctttcaaag ccttctgtgt acatctgtct tttcacctgt gtcctccaac tcagccacag
     1021 ctggtcggtg aacaatttcc tgatgactgg tccaaaggct tacctgattt actccagcag
     1081 tgtggcagct ggtgcccaga gtggtattga agaatgcaag tatcagtttg cctgggaccg
     1141 ctggaactgc cctgagagag ccctgcagct gtccagccat ggtgggcttc gcagtgccaa
     1201 tcgggagaca gcatttgtgc atgccatcag ttctgctgga gtcatgtaca ccctgactag
     1261 aaactgcagc cttggagatt ttgataactg tggctgtgat gactcccgca acgggcaact
     1321 ggggggacaa ggctggctgt ggggaggctg cagtgacaat gtgggcttcg gagaggcgat
     1381 ttccaagcag tttgtcgatg ccctggaaac aggacaggat gcacgggcag ccatgaacct
     1441 gcacaacaac gaggctggcc gcaaggcggt gaagggcacc atgaaacgca cgtgcaagtg
     1501 ccacggcgtg tctggcagct gcaccacgca gacctgttgg ctgcagctgc ccgagttccg
     1561 cgaggtgggc gcgcacctga aggagaagta ccacgcagca ctcaaggtgg acctgctgca
     1621 gggtgctggc aacagcgcgg ccggccgcgg cgccatcgcc gacacctttc gctccatctc
     1681 tacccgggag ctggtgcacc tggaggactc cccggactac tgcctggaga acaaaacgct
     1741 agggctgctg ggcaccgaag gccgagagtg cctaaggcgc gggcgggccc tgggtcgctg
     1801 ggaacgccgc agctgccgcc ggctctgcgg ggactgcggg ctggcggtgg aggagcgccg
     1861 ggccgagacc gtgtccagct gcaactgcaa gttccactgg tgctgcgcag tccgctgcga
     1921 gcagtgccgc cggagggtca ccaagtactt ctgtagccgc gcagagcggc cgcggggggg
     1981 cgctgcgcac aaacccggga gaaaaccctg aattctgaag ggtgggcgcg ccgacccagc
     2041 tttcttgtac aaagtggttg atctagaggg cccgcggttc gaaggtaagc ctatccctaa
     2101 ccctctcctc ggtctcgatt ctacgcgtac cggttagtaa tgagtttaaa cgggggaggc
     2161 taactgaaac acggaaggag acaataccgg aaggaacccg cgctatgacg gcaataaaaa
     2221 gacagaataa aacgcacggg tgttgggtcg tttgttcata aacgcggggt tcggtcccag
     2281 ggctggcact ctgtcgatac cccaccgaga ccccattggg gccaatacgc ccgcgtttct
     2341 tccttttccc caccccaccc cccaagttcg ggtgaaggcc cagggctcgc agccaacgtc
     2401 ggggcggcag gccctgccat agcagatctg cgcagctggg gctctagggg gtatccccnn
     2461 nnnnnnnnnn nnnnnnnnnn nnnnnnnnnn nnnnnnnnnn nnnnnnnnnn nnnnnnnnnn
     2521 nnnnnnnnnn nnnnnnnnnn nnnnnnnnnn nnnnnnnnnn nnnnnnnnnn nnnnnnnnnn
     2581 nncgccggct ttccccgtca agctctaaat cggggcannn nnnnnnnnnn nnnnnnnnnn
     2641 nnnnnnnnnn nnnnnnnnnn nnnnnnnnnn nnnnannnnn nnnnnnnnnn nnnnnnnnnn
     2701 nnnnnnnnnn nnnnnnnnnn nnnncctttg acgttggagt ccacgttctt taatagtgga
     2761 ctcttgttcc aaactggaac aacactcaac cctatctcgg tctattcttt tgatttataa
     2821 gggattttgg ggatttcggc ctattggtta aaaaatgagc tgatttaaca aaaatttaac
     2881 gcgaattaat tctgtggaat gtgtgtcagt tagggtgtgg aaagtcccca ggctccccag
     2941 caggcagaag tatgcaaagc atgcatctca attagtcagc aaccaggtgt ggaaagtccc
     3001 caggctcccc agcaggcaga agtatgcaaa gcatgcatct caattagtca gcaaccatag
     3061 tcccgcccct aactccgccc atcccgcccc taactccgcc cagttccgcc cattctccgc
     3121 cccatggctg actaattttt tttatttatg cagaggccga ggccgcctct gcctctgagc
     3181 tattccagaa gtagtgagga ggcttttttg gaggcctagg cttttgcaaa aagctcccgg
     3241 gagcttgtat atccattttc ggatctgatc aagagacagg atgaggatcg tttcgcatga
     3301 ttgaacaaga tggattgcac gcaggttctc cggccgcttg ggtggagagg ctattcggct
     3361 atgactgggc acaacagaca atcggctgct ctgatgccgc cgtgttccgg ctgtcagcgc
     3421 aggggcgccc ggttcttttt gtcaagaccg acctgtccgg tgccctgaat gaactgcagg
     3481 acgaggcagc gcggctatcg tggctggcca cgacgggcgt tccttgcgca gctgtgctcg
     3541 acgttgtcac tgaagcggga agggactggc tgctattggg cgaagtgccg gggcaggatc
     3601 tcctgtcatc tcaccttgct cctgccgaga aagtatccat catggctgat gcaatgcggc
     3661 ggctgcatac gcttgatccg gctacctgcc cattcgacca ccaagcgaaa catcgcatcg
     3721 agcgagcacg tactcggatg gaagccggtc ttgtcgatca ggatgatctg gacgaagagc
     3781 atcaggggct cgcgccagcc gaactgttcg ccaggctcaa ggcgcgcatg cccgacggcg
     3841 aggatctcgt cgtgacccat ggcgatgcct gcttgccgaa tatcatggtg gaaaatggcc
     3901 gcttttctgg attcatcgac tgtggccggc tgggtgtggc ggaccgctat caggacatag
     3961 cgttggctac ccgtgatatt gctgaagagc ttggcggcga atgggctgac cgcttcctcg
     4021 tgctttacgg tatcgccgct cccgattcgc agcgcatcgc cttctatcgc cttcttgacg
     4081 agttcttctg agcgggactc tggggttcgc gaaatgaccg accaagcgac gcccaacctg
     4141 ccatcacgag atttcgattc caccgccgcc ttctatgaaa ggttgggctt cggaatcgtt
     4201 ttccgggacg ccggctggat gatcctccag cgcggggatc tcatgctgga gttcttcgcc
     4261 caccccaact tgtttattgc agcttataat ggttacaaat aaagcaatag catcacaaat
     4321 ttcacaaata aagcattttt ttcactgcat tctagttgtg gtttgtccaa actcatcaat
     4381 gtatcttatc atgtctgtat accgtcgacc tctagctaga gcttggcgta atcatggtca
     4441 tagctgtttc ctgtgtgaaa ttgttatccg ctcacaattc cacacaacat acgagccgga
     4501 agcataaagt gtaaagcctg gggtgcctaa tgagtgagct aactcacatt aattgcgttg
     4561 cgctcactgc ccgctttcca gtcgggaaac ctgtcgtgcc agctgcatta atgaatcggc
     4621 caacgcgcgg ggagaggcgg tttgcgtatt gggcgctctt ccgcttcctc gctcactgac
     4681 tcgctgcgct cggtcgttcg gctgcggcga gcggtatcag ctcactcaaa ggcggtaata
     4741 cggttatcca cagaatcagg ggataacgca ggaaagaaca tgtgagcaaa aggccagcaa
     4801 aaggccagga accgtaaaaa ggccgcgttg ctggcgtttt tccataggct ccgcccccct
     4861 gacgagcatc acaaaaatcg acgctcaagt cagaggtggc gaaacccgac aggactataa
     4921 agataccagg cgtttccccc tggaagctcc ctcgtgcgct ctcctgttcc gaccctgccg
     4981 cttaccggat acctgtccgc ctttctccct tcgggaagcg tggcgctttc tcaatgctca
     5041 cgctgtaggt atctcagttc ggtgtaggtc gttcgctcca agctgggctg tgtgcacgaa
     5101 ccccccgttc agcccgaccg ctgcgcctta tccggtaact atcgtcttga gtccaacccg
     5161 gtaagacacg acttatcgcc actggcagca gccactggta acaggattag cagagcgagg
     5221 tatgtaggcg gtgctacaga gttcttgaag tggtggccta actacggcta cactagaagg
     5281 acagtatttg gtatctgcgc tctgctgaag ccagttacct tcggaaaaag agttggtagc
     5341 tcttgatccg gcaaacaaac caccgctggt agcggtggtt tttttgtttg caagcagcag
     5401 attacgcgca gaaaaaaagg atctcaagaa gatcctttga tcttttctac ggggtctgac
     5461 gctcagtgga acgaaaactc acgttaaggg attttggtca tgagattatc aaaaaggatc
     5521 ttcacctaga tccttttaaa ttaaaaatga agttttaaat caatctaaag tatatatgag
     5581 taaacttggt ctgacagtta ccaatgctta atcagtgagg cacctatctc agcgatctgt
     5641 ctatttcgtt catccatagt tgcctgactc cccgtcgtgt agataactac gatacgggag
     5701 ggcttaccat ctggccccag tgctgcaatg ataccgcgag acccacgctc accggctcca
     5761 gatttatcag caataaacca gccagccgga agggccgagc gcagaagtgg tcctgcaact
     5821 ttatccgcct ccatccagtc tattaattgt tgccgggaag ctagagtaag tagttcgcca
     5881 gttaatagtt tgcgcaacgt tgttgccatt gctacaggca tcgtggtgtc acgctcgtcg
     5941 tttggtatgg cttcattcag ctccggttcc caacgatcaa ggcgagttac atgatccccc
     6001 atgttgtgca aaaaagcggt tagctccttc ggtcctccga tcgttgtcag aagtaagttg
     6061 gccgcagtgt tatcactcat ggttatggca gcactgcata attctcttac tgtcatgcca
     6121 tccgtaagat gcttttctgt gactggtgag tactcaacca agtcattctg agaatagtgt
     6181 atgcggcgac cgagttgctc ttgcccggcg tcaatacggg ataataccgc gccacatagc
     6241 agaactttaa aagtgctcat cattggaaaa cgttcttcgg ggcgaaaact ctcaaggatc
     6301 ttaccgctgt tgagatccag ttcgatgtaa cccactcgtg cacccaactg atcttcagca
     6361 tcttttactt tcaccagcgt ttctgggtga gcaaaaacag gaaggcaaaa tgccgcaaaa
     6421 aagggaataa gggcgacacg gaaatgttga atactcatac tcttcctttt tcaatattat
     6481 tgaagcattt atcagggtta ttgtctcatg agcggataca tatttgaatg tatttagaaa
     6541 aataaacaaa taggggttcc gcgcacattt ccccgaaaag tgccacctga cgtc
//
